>Addgene plasmid #153767 | pGBW-m4252907 | addgene full sequence | sequence record 301664 | Ginkgo NGS Result
CTCGATCAGCAGTTAGATAATAAAATCGCTATCCATCGAAGATGGATGTGTGTTGGTTTTTTGTGTGTGT
AACGCAACGATTGATAGCATAACCCCTTGGGGCCTCTAAACGGGTCTTGAGGGGTTTTTTGAATTGAGAG
GTAGCTGAAGCTGCTGTTATGACCACTAGAGGGAAGAAGATACCTGTGGAGCTAATGGTCCAAGATGTCG
GGAGCCGCGATCGCTGCCAAAAAGGTAAGCTGACGATAGCTGACGAGATTCGATGCCCGACGAGCAAATG
AGCGCCACGGCTGTTCGCGTAAGCTCGAAACGACGGAGATTCGATAGAGCCAGAGTCGAGTTTAAACGAT
TCGGGATCTTAAGGATAAATTTCTGGTAAGGAGGACACGTATGGAAGTGGGCAAGTTGGGGAAGCCGTAT
CCGTTGCTGAATCTGGCATATGTGGGAGTATAAGACGCGCAGCGTCGCATCAGGCATTTTTTTCTGCGCC
AATGCACCTAGAATCGGTTACCAATGCTTAATCAGTGAGGCACCTATCTCAGCGATCTGTCTATTTCGTT
CATCCATAGTTGCCTGACTCCCCGTCGTGTAGATAACTACGATACGGGAGGGCTTACCATCTGGCCCCAG
TGCTGCAATGATACCGCGAGACCCACGCTCACCGGCTCCAGATTTATCAGCAATAAACCAGCCAGCCGGA
AGGGCCGAGCGCAGAAGTGGTCCTGCAACTTTATCCGCCTCCATCCAGTCTATCAACTGTTGCCGGGAAG
CTAGAGTAAGTAGTTCGCCAGTTAATAGTTTACGCAAGGTTGTTGCCATTGCTACAGGCATCGTGGTGTC
ACGCTCGTCGTTTGGTATGGCTTCATTCAGCTCCGGTTCCCAACGATCAAGGCGAGTTACATGATCCCCC
ATGTTGTGCAAAAAAGCGGTTAGCTCCTTCGGTCCTCCAATCGTTGTCAGAAGTAAGTTGGCCGCAGTGT
TATCACTCATGGTTATGGCAGCACTGCATAATTCTCTTACTGTCATGCCATCCGTAAGATGCTTTTCTGT
GACTGGTGAATACTCAACCAAGTCATTCTGAGAATAGTGTATGCGGCGACCGAGTTGCTCTTGCCCGGCG
TCAATACGGGATAATACCGCGCCACATAGCAGAACTTTAAAAGTGCTCATCATTGGAAAGCGTTCTTCGG
GGCGAAAACTCTCAAGGATCTTACCGCTGTTGAGATCCAGTTCGATGTAACCCACTCGCGCACCCAACTG
ATCTTCAGCATCTTTTACTTTCACCAGCGTTTCTGGGTGAGCAAAAACAGGAAGGCAAAATGCCGCAAAA
AAGGGAATAAGGGCGACACGGAAATGTTGAATACTCATGCGAAAGCCTCCTGCTGATCCTGTCTCTTGAT
AGATGTTTGCAAAAGCTAGGACTCGATTATACGTTGACCGATCAGACTATCAATATCTAGGTTTAAACAG
ATCGGTACGCTGCCGTGACCAGGCTTGAGTACAATATCTGACGATTGGACTTCCTGGGTCCCAAGCTGGA
TTCCGACTGGCTGACTGCCAAGCAACGATATGGATCGTCGAGACTCGCACTGAGAGGATCGTTCTCGGTA
CACCAGGCGCGCCTAGCGTTACACACACAAAAAACCAACACACATCCATCTTCGATGGATAGCGATTTTA
TTATCTAAGACTAGGCTTACATACTAGCTTATTCCTTTGCCCTCGGACGAGTGCTGGGGCGTCGGTTTCC
ACTATCGGCGAGTACTTCTACACAGCCATCGGTCCAGACGGCGGCGCTTCTGCGGGCGATTTGTGTACGC
CCGACAGTCCCGGCTCCGGATCGGACGATTGCGTCGCATCGACCCTGCGCCCAAGCTGCATCATCGAAAT
TGCCGTCAACCAAGCTCTGATAGAGTTGGTCAAGACCAATGCGGAGCATATACGCCCGGAGCCGGGGCGA
TCCTGCAAGCTCCGGATGCCTCCGCTCGAAGTAGCGCGTCTGCTGCTCCATACAAGCCAACCACGGCCTC
CAGAAGAAGATGTTGGCGACCTCGTATTGGGAATCCCCGAACATCGCCTCGCTCCAGTCAATGACCGCTG
TTATGCGGCCATTGTCCGTCAGGACATTGTTGGAGCCGAAATCCGCGTGCACGAGGTGCCGGACTTCGGG
GCAGTCCTCGGCCCAAAGCATCAGCTCATCGAGAGCCTGCGCGACGGACGCACTGACGGTGTCGTCCATC
ACAGTTTGCCAGTGATACACATGGGGATCAGCAATCGCGCATATGAAATCACGCCATGTAGTGTATTGAC
CGATTCCTTGCGGTCCGAATGGGCCGAACCCGCTCGTCTGGCTAAGATCGGCGGCAGCGATGGCATCCAT
TGCCTCCGCGACCGGCTGCAGAACAGCGGGCAGTTCGGTTTCAGGCAGGTCTTGCAACGTGACACCCTGT
GCACGGCGGGAGATGCAATAGGTCAGGCTCTCGCTGAACTCCCCAATGTCAAGCACTTCCGGAATCGGGA
GCGCGGCGGATGCAAAGTGCCGATAAACATAACGATCTTTGTAGAAACCATCGGCGCAGCTATTTACCCG
CAGGACATATCCACGCCCTCCTACATCGAAGCTGAAAGCACGAGATTCTTCGCCCTCCGAGAGCTGCATC
AGGTCGGAGACGCTGTCGAACTTTTCGATCAGAAACTTCTCGACAGACGTCGCGGTGAGTTCAGGCTTTT
TACCCATGTTGTCTAACAAAAAAGCCAAAAACGGCCAGAATTTAGCGGACAATTTACAAGTCTAACACTG
AAAATTACATATTGACCCAAATGATTACATTTCAAAAGGTGCCTAAAAAACTTCACAAAACACACTCGCC
AACCCCGAGCGCATAGTTCAAAACCGGAGCTTCAGCTACTTAAGAAGATAGGTACATAAAACCGACCAAA
GAAACTGACGCCTCACTTATCCCTCCCCTCACCAGAGGTCCGGCGCCTGTCGATTCAGGAGAGCCTACCC
TAGGCCCGAACCCTGCGTCCTGCGACGGAGAAAAGCCTACCGCACACCTACCGGCTGGTGGCCCCACCCT
GCATTATAAGCCAACAGAACGGGTGACGTCACGACACGACGAGGGCGCGCGCTCCCAAAGGTACGGGTGC
ACTGCCCAACGGCACCGCCATAACTGCCGCCCCCGCAACAGACGACAAACCGAGTTCTCCAGTCAGTGAC
AAACTTCACGTCAGGGTCCCCAGATGGTGCCCAGCCCATCTCACCCGAATAAGAGCTTTCCCGCATTAGC
GAAGGGCTCAAGACCTTGGGTTCTTGCCGCCCACCATGCCCCCCACCTTGTTTCAACGACCTCACAGCCC
GCCTCACAAGCGTCTTCCATTCAAGACTCGGGAACAGCCGCCATTTTGCTGCGCTCCCCCCAACCCCCAG
TTCAGGGCAACCTTGCTCGCGGACCCAGACTACAGCCCTTGGCGGTCTCTCCACACGCTTCCGTCCCACC
GAGCGGCCCGGCGGCCACGAAAGCCCCGGCCAGCCCAGCAGCCCGCTACTCACCAAGTGACGATCACAGC
GATCCACAAACAAGAACCGCGACCCAAATCCCGGCTGCGACGGAACTAGCTGTGCCACACCCGGCGCGTC
CTTATATAATCATCGGCGTTCACCGCCCCACGGAGATCCCTCCGCAGAATCGCCGAGAAGGGACTACTTT
TCCTCGCCTGTTCCGCTCTCTGGAAAGAAAACCAGTGCCCTAGAGTCACCCAAGTCCCGTCCTAAAATGT
CCTTCTGCTGATACTGGGGTTCTAAGGCCGAGTCTTATGAGCAGCGGGCCGCTGTCCTGAGCGTCCGGGC
GGAAGGATCAGGACGCTCCTGCGCCCTTCGTCTGACGTGGCAGCGCTCGCCGTGACGAGGGGGGCGCCCG
CGGGAGGCGCCAAAACCCGGCGCGGAGGCCAGGCGCGCCCCGATTTCGATATTCCTCGGATCTCGGATAG
ATCGGGATTGAGGATGTAGGTTGAACTTCTCTCGGGTGATCCCGATCTCGGATATTCGGGATTGGAGTAA
TACCTGGCGATAGGCGCTGCCAAGCAATAGCCAAGGCGCAAGGCCGGCCAAGAGACTTGCGATAGTTCGT
TCGAGAGGTAGCCTGCAAGATGGATCGGACGAAAGGTTTGAAGATTTTCCGACGAGGGCCTTGGAGAGTT
CGGAAATTTAAATGCAACTATGGATGAACGAAATAGACAGATCGCTGAGATAGGTGCCTCACTGATTAAG
CATTGGTAACTGTCAGACCAAGTTTACTCATATATACTTTAGATTGATTTAAAACTTCATTTTTAATTTA
AAAGGATCTAGGTGAAGATCCTTTTTGATAATCTCATGACCAAAATCCCTTAACGTGAGTTTTCGTTCCA
CTGAGCGTCAGACCCCGTAGAAAAGATCAAAGGATCTTCTTGAGATCCTTTTTTTCTGCGCGTAATCTGC
TGCTTGCAAACAAAAAAACCACCGCTACCAGCGGTGGTTTGTTTGCCGGATCAAGAGCTACCAACTCTTT
TTCCGAAGGTAACTGGCTTCAGCAGAGCGCAGATACCAAATACTGTTCTTCTAGTGTAGCCGTAGTTAGG
CCACCACTTCAAGAACTCTGTAGCACCGCCTACATACCTCGCTCTGCTAATCCTGTTACCAGTGGCTGCT
GCCAGTGGCGATAAGTCGTGTCTTACCGGGTTGGACTCAAGACGATAGTTACCGGATAAGGCGCAGCGGT
CGGGCTGAACGGGGGGTTCGTGCACACAGCCCAGCTTGGAGCGAACGACCTACACCGAACTGAGATACCT
ACAGCGTGAGCTATGAGAAAGCGCCACGCTTCCCGAAGGGAGAAAGGCGGACAGGTATCCGGTAAGCGGC
AGGGTCGGAACAGGAGAGCGCACGAGGGAGCTTCCAGGGGGAAACGCCTGGTATCTTTATAGTCCTGTCG
GGTTTCGCCACCTCTGACTTGAGCGTCGATTTTTGTGATGCTCGTCAGGGGGGCGGAGCCTATGGAAAAA
CGCCAGCAACGCGGCCTTTTTACGGTTCCTGGCCTTTTGCTGGCCTTTTGCTCACATGATTTAAATGAAA
CTCGTAATCGGAGAACGGGTGCAATAGCAAGGACCAGATCGAACTTGACTGACGCAATTCTGAGCGTAGT
CGAAACCCAGACAAGTCGATCTCGCCAAGTAGCTGACTTGACTGGTTAATTAAGTTTCGATAGCCCAAGG
TAACCAATGAGATTAGGGAGGGAAGAAAGTTTGATGAACTACTTCTGACCCCTAGTGGTGTCCAGAAAAG
ACCATTAAAGGAATGTCTTGATCGAAATCGAGAGATCGCCTGCAGGATAGCTGACGACCTTAAGGATAAA
TTTCTGGTAAGGAGGACACGTATGGAAGTGGGCAAGTTGGGGAAGCCGTATCCGTTGCTGAATCTGGCAT
ATGTGGGAGTATAAGACGCGCAGCGTCGCATCAGGCATTTTTTTCTGCGCCAATGCCGGTAGATAGCAAT
CCGGCCCGAGGGGCACAAAAAACCCCTCAAGACCCGTTTAGAGGCCCCAAGGGGTTATGCTACGATACCG
ATAGAGATGGGCCAATACCACATTTGTAGAGGTTTTACTTGCTTTAAAAAACCTCCCACACCTCCCCCTG
AACCTGAAACATAAAATGAATGCAATTGTTGTTGTTAACTTGTTTATTGCAGCTTATAATGGTTACAAAT
AAAGCAATAGCATCACAAATTTCACAAATAAAGCATTTTTTTCACTGCATTCTAGTTGTGGTTTGTCCAA
ACTCATCAATGTATCTTATCATGTCTGTGAGCTGAAGGTACGCTGTATCTCAGTCAGTCAAGCTAGCAGA
GGCCTGCGGATCCTTATTGATGGTTCGCGTCTACTTTCGGGGCCTGGGCATCATTGAGCTTTTTGGCTTC
CGCAAGCAGGTTGGCACTCTGTGATGGATCGTCTTTTAGGGACTGGATAAATGCATTTCTTTGTTCCTCA
TTCAGATTAGGAAGGTGCAATATCTCGTAGAAAGCATTCTGCTGCTCCTTGTTAAACTTGTTATCAACTT
TTGGAGCCTGTGCGTCATTCAGCTTCTTGGCTTCGGCCAGGAGATTTGCAGACTGCGAGGGATCGTCTTT
CAGGCTCTGAATGAAAGCGTTGCGTTGCTCTTCGTTCAGATTTGGTAAGTGAAGGATCTCATAGAAAGCG
TTCTGCTGTTCTTTATTAAACTTGTTATCGACGGCCTCGTCATGTTGTGCCAAGCCAAATTCACCCTGGA
AATAGAGATTCTCGGAGGCGGTCGTAGGAATGTCGTAATCTAGGGCGCCGCTTGAACTGATCTTTTTGAA
CCGGTTAGCCGCAGACACTGCAATAAAGTTCTTCTTCCATCTCCTTTTCCAGGGATTTATCAGCCCCGGG
ATTCGCCGTCCCGACTGAAAGTAAAGGTTTTCGACCAGAAGATCAGGAACTCTAGAAGAATTCAGATTTT
TAACACGAGAGTAAACGTAAAAAGAAGGTTTTACAAGACTCACGTTAACAATATTGCAGCAGTACGCACA
CAATCGAAGCGCAGTAAGGATGGCTAGTGTAACTAGCAAGAATACCACGAAAGCAAGAAAAAGAAGTACG
CTATTAACTATTAACGTACCTGTCTCTTCCGAAACGAATGAGTACATGGTGGCGGCCGCTGGCGGGTGTG
TCGAGTGGATGGTAGGATCGACAAAGATCTGATCTGACGGTTCACTAAACCAGCTCTGCTTATATAGACC
TCCCACCGTACACGCCTACCGCCCATTTGCGTCAATGGGGCGGAGTTGTTACGACATTTTGGAAAGTCCC
GTTGATTTTGGTGCCAAAACAAACTCCCATTGACGTCAATGGGGTGGAGACTTGGAAATCCCCGTGAGTC
AAACCGCTATCCACGCCCATTGATGTACTGCCAAAACCGCATCAGCATGGTAATAGCGATGACTAATACG
TAGATGTACTGCCAAGTAGGAAAGTCCCATAAGGTCATGTACTGGGCATAATGCCAGGCGGGCCATTTAC
CGTCATTGACGTCAATAGGGGGCGTACTTGGCATATGATACACTTGATGTACTGCCAAGTGGGCAGTTTA
CCGTAAATACTCCACCCATTGACGTCAATGGAAAGTCCCTATTGGCGTTACTATGGGAACATACGTCATT
ATTGACGTCAATGGGCGGGGGTCGTTGGGCGGTCAGCCAGGCGGGCCATTTACCGTAAGTTATGTAACGC
GGAACTCCATATATGGGCTATGAACTAATGACCCCGTAATTGATTACTAGATCTGGCTACA
Features (pLannotate 1.2.2; 21 found; start..end, strand, type, name):
     19..67      +  polyA_signal   poly(A) signal: synthetic polyadenylation signal
     85..131     +  terminator     T7 terminator: transcription terminator for bacteriophage T7 RNA polymerase
    136..207     -  misc_feature   5' β-globin insulator: insulator upstream of the human β-globin locus (Farrell et al., 2002)
    359..495     -  terminator     rrnG terminator: transcription terminator from the E. coli ribosomal RNA rrnG operon (Albrechtsen et al., 1991)
    508..1368    -  CDS            AmpR: β-lactamase; bla; confers resistance to ampicillin, carbenicillin, and related antibiotics
   1634..1682    -  polyA_signal   poly(A) signal: synthetic polyadenylation signal
   1710..2731    -  CDS            HygR (fragment): hygromycin B phosphotransferase confers resistance to hygromycin
   2741..3950    -  promoter       UbC promoter: human ubiquitin C promoter
   4214..4278    +  CDS            bla(M) (fragment): β-lactamase lacking the signal sequence; bla(M); allows cytosolic expression of β-lactamase
   4450..5038    +  rep_origin     ori: high-copy-number ColE1/pMB1/pBR322/pUC origin of replication
   5264..5335    -  misc_feature   3' β-globin insulator: insulator downstream of the human β-globin locus (Farrell et al., 2002)
   5380..5516    -  terminator     rrnG terminator: transcription terminator from the E. coli ribosomal RNA rrnG operon (Albrechtsen et al., 1991)
   5546..5592    -  terminator     T7 terminator: transcription terminator for bacteriophage T7 RNA polymerase
   5615..5684    +  CDS            large T antigen (fragment): large T antigen from SV40 (simian virus 40)
   5707..5828    +  polyA_signal   SV40 poly(A) signal: SV40 polyadenylation signal
   5909..6259    -  CDS            spa (fragment): SPA_STAAU - Experimental evidence at protein level: Swiss-Prot protein existence level 1. Plays a role in the inhibition of the host innate and adaptive immune responses. Possesses five immunoglobulin-binding domains that capture both the fragment crystallizable region (Fc region) and the Fab region (part of Ig that identifies antigen) of immunoglobulins (By similarity). In turn, Staphylococcus aureus is protected from phagocytic killing via inhibition of Ig Fc region. In addition, the host elicited B-cell response is prevented due to a decrease of antibody-secreting cell proliferation that en
   6341..6418    -  CDS            MYLK2 (fragment): MYLK2_HUMAN - Experimental evidence at protein level: Swiss-Prot protein existence level 1. Implicated in the level of global muscle contraction and cardiac function. Phosphorylates a specific serine in the N-terminus of a myosin light chain. From Homo sapiens (Human).
   6473..6697    -  CDS            E: VEMP_SARS2 - Experimental evidence at protein level: Swiss-Prot protein existence level 1. Plays a central role in virus morphogenesis and assembly. Acts as a viroporin and self-assembles in host membranes forming pentameric protein-lipid pores that allow ion transport. Also plays a role in the induction of apoptosis (By similarity). Regulates the localization of S protein at cis-Golgi, the place of virus budding (PubMed:33229438). May act by slowing down the cell secretory pathway (PubMed:33229438). May interfere with tight-junction stability by interacting with host MPP5. This would result i
   6772..6823    -  promoter       CMVd2 promoter: truncated human cytomegalovirus (CMV) immediate early promoter that yields moderately reduced expression relative to the full-length promoter
   6886..6903    +  promoter       CMV promoter (fragment): human cytomegalovirus (CMV) immediate early promoter
   6976..7279    -  enhancer       CMV enhancer: human cytomegalovirus immediate early enhancer
