[The description below was written by a language model from this plasmid's Addgene catalogue record and pLannotate feature annotations shown in this document.]
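Description:
pGBW-m4252907 is a mammalian expression plasmid for the wild-type envelope (E) protein of SARS-CoV-2, built on a pTwist_CMV_Hygro_6 backbone from which an AarI site has been removed. In bacteria it is maintained at high copy through a ColE1/pUC-type origin and selected with ampicillin via the β-lactamase gene. For mammalian cells it carries a hygromycin B phosphotransferase cassette driven by the human ubiquitin C promoter and closed by a synthetic poly(A) signal, which allows selection of stably transfected cells. The annotated full sequence is 7,341 nt.

The expression unit lies on the reverse strand: the CMV immediate-early enhancer and promoter drive the short E open reading frame, which is fused at its C terminus to a backbone-encoded tag recorded as a TEV-cleavable "TapTag". The feature table is consistent with a classical tandem affinity purification tag. It shows a fragment matching myosin light chain kinase, most likely a calmodulin-binding peptide, followed by a fragment of Staphylococcus aureus protein A, which contributes IgG-binding domains. The TEV site itself is not annotated. An SV40 poly(A) signal sits just beyond the end of the fusion, although it is annotated on the opposite strand. β-globin insulator elements, rrnG and T7 terminators and additional synthetic poly(A) signals flank the modules, presumably to limit transcriptional read-through between them.

E is a small viroporin involved in virus assembly and morphogenesis. With the two-step affinity tag, the construct is suited to expressing E in mammalian cells for purification or interaction studies, though the record states only mammalian expression as its purpose.
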