Addgene plasmid #153767: pGBW-m4252907
Purpose: Mammalian expression plasmid for SARS-CoV-2 E (envelope)
Depositing lab: Ginkgo Bioworks & Benjie Chen. Depositing organization: Ginkgo Bioworks.
Backbone
  Vector backbone: pTwist_CMV_Hygro_6 with AarI site removed
  Backbone size w/o insert (bp): 6525
  Vector type: Mammalian Expression
  Selectable markers: Hygromycin
Growth in bacteria
  Bacterial resistance: Ampicillin, 100 μg/mL
  Growth temperature: 37°C
  Growth strain: DH5alpha
  Copy number: High Copy
Gene/Insert
  Gene/Insert name: SARS-CoV-2 E (envelope) (alt names: envelope protein; E protein)
  Species: Severe acute respiratory syndrome coronavirus 2
  Insert size (bp): 221
  Mutation: wt
  Entrez Gene: E (a.k.a. GU280_gp04)
  Promoter: CMV
  Tag / fusion protein: Cleavable TEV;TapTag (C terminal on backbone)
  Cloning method: Unknown
Resource information
  A portion of this plasmid was derived from a plasmid made by: GinkgoBioworks
Depositor comments: NCBI reference sequence: 43740570
How to cite: pGBW-m4252907 was a gift from Ginkgo Bioworks & Benjie Chen (Addgene plasmid # 153767 ; http://n2t.net/addgene:153767 ; RRID:Addgene_153767)
